>Addgene plasmid #176192 | pSA10(gfcD-10xHis) | addgene full sequence | sequence record 345637 | Addgene NGS Result
AGCTTGGCTGTTTTGGCGGATGAGAGAAGATTTTCAGCCTGATACAGATTAAATCAGAACGCAGAAGCGG
TCTGATAAAACAGAATTTGCCTGGCGGCAGTAGCGCGGTGGTCCCACCTGACCCCATGCCGAACTCAGAA
GTGAAACGCCGTAGCGCCGATGGTAGTGTGGGGTCTCCCCATGCGAGAGTAGGGAACTGCCAGGCATCAA
ATAAAACGAAAGGCTCAGTCGAAAGACTGGGCCTTTCGTTTTATCTGTTGTTTGTCGGTGAACGCTCTCC
TGAGTAGGACAAATCCGCCGGGAGCGGATTTGAACGTTGCGAAGCAACGGCCCGGAGGGTGGCGGGCAGG
ACGCCCGCCATAAACTGCCAGGCATCAAATTAAGCAGAAGGCCATCCTGACGGATGGCCTTTTTGCGTTT
CTACAAACTCTTTTGTTTATTTTTCTAAATACATTCAAATATGTATCCGCTCATGAGACAATAACCCTGA
TAAATGCTTCAATAATATTGAAAAAGGAAGAGTATGAGTATTCAACATTTCCGTGTCGCCCTTATTCCCT
TTTTTGCGGCATTTTGCCTTCCTGTTTTTGCTCACCCAGAAACGCTGGTGAAAGTAAAAGATGCTGAAGA
TCAGTTGGGTGCACGAGTGGGTTACATCGAACTGGATCTCAACAGCGGTAAGATCCTTGAGAGTTTTCGC
CCCGAAGAACGTTTTCCAATGATGAGCACTTTTAAAGTTCTGCTATGTGGCGCGGTATTATCCCGTGTTG
ACGCCGGGCAAGAGCAACTCGGTCGCCGCATACACTATTCTCAGAATGACTTGGTTGAGTACTCACCAGT
CACAGAAAAGCATCTTACGGATGGCATGACAGTAAGAGAATTATGCAGTGCTGCCATAACCATGAGTGAT
AACACTGCGGCCAACTTACTTCTGACAACGATCGGAGGACCGAAGGAGCTAACCGCTTTTTTGCACAACA
TGGGGGATCATGTAACTCGCCTTGATCGTTGGGAACCGGAGCTGAATGAAGCCATACCAAACGACGAGCG
TGACACCACGATGCCTGTAGCAATGGCAACAACGTTGCGCAAACTATTAACTGGCGAACTACTTACTCTA
GCTTCCCGGCAACAATTAATAGACTGGATGGAGGCGGATAAAGTTGCAGGACCACTTCTGCGCTCGGCCC
TTCCGGCTGGCTGGTTTATTGCTGATAAATCTGGAGCCGGTGAGCGTGGGTCTCGCGGTATCATTGCAGC
ACTGGGGCCAGATGGTAAGCCCTCCCGTATCGTAGTTATCTACACGGCGGGGAGTCAGGCAACTATGGAT
GAACGAAATAGACAGATCGCTGAGATAGGTGCCTCACTGATTAAGCATTGGTAACTGTCAGACCAAGTTT
ACTCATATATACTTTAGATTGATTTAAAACTTCATTTTTAATTTAAAAGGATCTAGGTGAAGATCCTTTT
TGATAATCTCATGACCAAAATCCCTTAACGTGAGTTTTCGTTCCACTGAGCGTCAGACCCCGTAGAAAAG
ATCAAAGGATCTTCTTGAGATCCTTTTTTTCTGCGCGTAATCTGCTGCTTGCAAACAAAAAAACCACCGC
TACCAGCGGTGGTTTGTTTGCCGGATCAAGAGCTACCAACTCTTTTTCCGAAGGTAACTGGCTTCAGCAG
AGCGCAGATACCAAATACTGTCCTTCTAGTGTAGCCGTAGTTAGGCCACCACTTCAAGAACTCTGTAGCA
CCGCCTACATACCTCGCTCTGCTAATCCTGTTACCAGTGGCTGCTGCCAGTGGCGATAAGTCGTGTCTTA
CCGGGTTGGACTCAAGACGATAGTTACCGGATAAGGCGCAGCGGTCGGGCTGAACGGGGGGTTCGTGCAC
ACAGCCCAGCTTGGAGCGAACGACCTACACCGAACTGAGATACCTACAGCGTGAGCTATGAGAAAGCGCC
ACGCTTCCCGAAGGGAGAAAGGCGGACAGGTATCCGGTAAGCGGCAGGGTCGGAACAGGAGAGCGCACGA
GGGAGCTTCCAGGGGGAAACGCCTGGTATCTTTATAGTCCTGTCGGGTTTCGCCACCTCTGACTTGAGCG
TCGATTTTTGTGATGCTCGTCAGGGGGGCGGAGCCTATGGAAAAACGCCAGCAACGCGGCCTTTTTACGG
TTCCTGGCCTTTTGCTGGCCTTTTGCTCACATGTTCTTTCCTGCGTTATCCCCTGATTCTGTGGATAACC
GTATTACCGCCTTTGAGTGAGCTGATACCGCTCGCCGCAGCCGAACGACCGAGCGCAGCGAGTCAGTGAG
CGAGGAAGCGGAAGAGCGCCTGATGCGGTATTTTCTCCTTACGCATCTGTGCGGTATTTCACACCGCATA
TGGTGCACTCTCAGTACAATCTGCTCTGATGCCGCATAGTTAAGCCAGTATACACTCCGCTATCGCTACG
TGACTGGGTCATGGCTGCGCCCCGACACCCGCCAACACCCGCTGACGCGCCCTGACGGGCTTGTCTGCTC
CCGGCATCCGCTTACAGACAAGCTGTGACCGTCTCCGGGAGCTGCATGTGTCAGAGGTTTTCACCGTCAT
CACCGAAACGCGCGAGGCAGCCGGATCCGGGCTTATCGACTGCACGGTGCACCAATGCTTCTGGCGTCAG
GCAGCCATCGGAAGCTGTGGTATGGCTGTGCAGGTCGTAAATCACTGCATAATTCGTGTCGCTCAAGGCG
CACTCCCGTTCTGGATAATGTTTTTTGCGCCGACATCATAACGGTTCTGGCAAATATTCTGAAATGAGCT
GTTGACAATTAATCATCGGCTCGTATAATGTGTGGAATTGTGAGCGGATAACAATTTCACACAGGAAACA
GAATTGATGAAGAAGAACTCTTATCTTTTAAGCTGCCTGGCCATTGCCGTCTCCAGTGCCTGTCATGCTG
AAGTATTAACCTACCCGGATCCGCTGGGGTCGTCGCAATCAGACTTTGGCGGCACAGGATTGTTGCAGAT
GCCAAATGCGCGCATCGCACCGGAAGGTGAATTCAGCGTCAACTACCGGGATAACGATCAATACCGTTTC
TACTCCACGTCCGTGGCGCTGTTCCCATGGCTGGAAGGCACCATTCGTTATACGGATGTGCGCACACGCA
AATATAGCCAGTGGGAAGATTTCAGCGGCGATCAGTCATACAAAGACAAATCTTTCGATTTTAAACTTCG
CCTGTGGGAAGAAGGTTACTTGCTACCGCAAGTGGCGTTTGGTAAACGTGATATTGCTGGTACGGGTCTG
TTTGACGGTGAATATTTGGTGGCCAGCAAGCAAGCGGGGCCATTTGATTTCACCCTCGGGATGGCATGGG
GCTACGCCGGTAATGCGGGCAATATTACCAACCCGTTTTGCCGGGTGAGCGATAAATATTGTCATCGTGC
AGAGTCTCACGATGCGGGCGATATCAGCTTTAGCGATATCTTTCGTGGCCCGGCTTCCATCTTTGGCGGC
ATTGAGTATCAAACGCCGTGGAATCCCCTGCGTCTGAAACTCGAATACGACGGCAACAATTACCAGAATG
ATTTCGCTGGCAAACTGCCTCAGGCAAGCCATTTCAACGTCGGTGCAGTTTATCGCGCTGCCAGCTGGGC
AGACCTCAACCTCAGTTATGAACGCGGTAACACGTTGATGTTTGGTTTCACTTTACGGACCAATTTCAAC
GATCTGCGCCCTGCCCTGCGCGATACGCCAAAACCGGCATATCAACCTGCGCCTGAATCTGAAGGATTGC
AGTACACCACGGTAGCAAACCAACTTACCGCCCTGAAGTATAACGCGGGCTTTGACGCGCCAGAAATTCA
GCTGCGCGATAAGACGCTGTATATGTCTGGTGAGCAATACAAATACCGTGACTCTCGTGAAGCGGTCGAT
CGTGCCAACCGGATTCTGGTGAATAACCTGCCGCAAGGCGTTGAGAAGATTAGCGTGACGCAAAAGCGCG
AGCATATGGCGATGGTGACTACCGAAACCGACGTAGCCAGCCTGCGCAAACAGCTGGCCGGTACAGCGCC
TGGTAAATCAGAGCAACTGCAACAACAACGTGTTGAAGCAGAAGATCTTTCTGCCTTTGGTCGGGGCTAC
CGTATTCGTGAAGATCGCTTTAGCTACTCTTTCAACCCAACACTTTCACAGTCGCTGGGCGGCCCGGAAG
ATTTCTATATGTTCCAGCTGGGGCTGATGTCCAGCGCCCGCTACTGGTTTACCGACCACCTGCTGCTTGA
TGGCGGTATTTTCACCAATATTTACAATAACTACGACAAGTTTAAGTCTTCACTATTACCCGCGGACTCT
ACCCTCCCCCGCGTGCGCACGCATATCCGTGACTACGTTCGCAATGACGTTTATCTCAACAACTTGCAGG
CGAACTATTTTGCCGACTTAGGCAATGGTTTCTATGGCCAGGTGTATGGCGGTTATCTGGAAACGATGTA
CGCCGGTGTCGGTTCCGAGCTGCTTTATCGCCCGCTAGATGCCAGCTGGGCGCTGGGTGTGGACGTTAAC
TACGTGAAGCAACGTGACTGGGACAACATGATGCGCTTCACCGATTATTCCACACCCACAGGTTTCGTGA
CGGCTTACTGGAACCCGCCGACGCTCAACGGCGTACTGATGAAACTCAGCGTTGGGCAATATCTGGCAAA
AGATAAAGGCGCAACGATCGACGTCGCCAAACGCTTTGACAGCGGCGTGGCGGTAGGGGTATGGGCGGCA
ATCAGTAACGTATCTAAAGATGACTACGGCGAAGGCGGCTTTAGTAAAGGTTTTTATATCTCGATTCCGT
TCGACTTGATGACCATTGGACCTAACCGCAACCGCGCGGTGGTTTCGTGGACACCATTGACGCGTGATGG
TGGACAAATGCTGTCACGCAAATACCAGCTCTATCCAATGACGGCAGAGCGAGAAGTACCGGTTGGACAA
CATCACCATCACCATCATCACCACCATCACTAACTGCAGGCAGCCAAGCTTCGACAATTCGCGCGCGAAG
GCGAAGCGGCATGCATTTACGTTGACACCATCGAATGGTGCAAAACCTTTCGCGGTATGGCATGATAGCG
CCCGGAAGAGAGTCAATTCAGGGTGGTGAATGTGAAACCAGTAACGTTATACGATGTCGCAGAGTATGCC
GGTGTCTCTTATCAGACCGTTTCCCGCGTGGTGAACCAGGCCAGCCACGTTTCTGCGAAAACGCGGGAAA
AAGTGGAAGCGGCGATGGCGGAGCTGAATTACATTCCCAACCGCGTGGCACAACAACTGGCGGGCAAACA
GTCGTTGCTGATTGGCGTTGCCACCTCCAGTCTGGCCCTGCACGCGCCGTCGCAAATTGTCGCGGCGATT
AAATCTCGCGCCGATCAACTGGGTGCCAGCGTGGTGGTGTCGATGGTAGAACGAAGCGGCGTCGAAGCCT
GTAAAGCGGCGGTGCACAATCTTCTCGCGCAACGCGTCAGTGGGCTGATCATTAACTATCCGCTGGATGA
CCAGGATGCCATTGCTGTGGAAGCTGCCTGCACTAATGTTCCGGCGTTATTTCTTGATGTCTCTGACCAG
ACACCCATCAACAGTATTATTTTCTCCCATGAAGACGGTACGCGACTGGGCGTGGAGCATCTGGTCGCAT
TGGGTCACCAGCAAATCGCGCTGTTAGCGGGCCCATTAAGTTCTGTCTCGGCGCGTCTGCGTCTGGCTGG
CTGGCATAAATATCTCACTCGCAATCAAATTCAGCCGATAGCGGAACGGGAAGGCGACTGGAGTGCCATG
TCCGGTTTTCAACAAACCATGCAAATGCTGAATGAGGGCATCGTTCCCACTGCGATGCTGGTTGCCAACG
ATCAGATGGCGCTGGGCGCAATGCGCGCCATTACCGAGTCCGGGCTGCGCGTTGGTGCGGATATCTCGGT
AGTGGGATACGACGATACCGAAGACAGCTCATGTTATATCCCGCCGTTAACCACCATCAAACAGGATTTT
CGCCTGCTGGGGCAAACCAGCGTGGACCGCTTGCTGCAACTCTCTCAGGGCCAGGCGGTGAAGGGCAATC
AGCTGTTGCCCGTCTCACTGGTGAAAAGAAAAACCACCCTGGCGCCCAATACGCAAACCGCCTCTCCCCG
CGCGTTGGCCGATTCATTAATGCAGCTGGCACGACAGGTTTCCCGACTGGAAAGCGGGCAGTGAGCGCAA
CGCAATTAATGTAAGTTAGCGCGAATTGTCGA
Features (pLannotate 1.2.2; 15 found; start..end, strand, type, name):
     89..204     +  ncRNA          5S rRNA: Accession: RF00001 - 5S ribosomal RNA
    208..294     +  terminator     rrnB T1 terminator: Escherichia coli rrnB; transcription terminator T1 from the E. coli rrnB gene
    386..413     +  terminator     rrnB T2 terminator: transcription terminator T2 from the E. coli rrnB gene
    432..523     +  promoter       AmpR promoter: bla
    524..1384    +  CDS            AmpR: β-lactamase; bla; confers resistance to ampicillin, carbenicillin, and related antibiotics
   1555..2143    +  rep_origin     ori: high-copy-number ColE1/pMB1/pBR322/pUC origin of replication
   2329..2469    -  misc_feature   bom: basis of mobility region from pBR322
   2571..2611    -  CDS            rop (fragment): Rop protein, which maintains plasmids at low copy number; rop
   2625..2726    -  CDS            yciV (fragment): RNAAM_ECOLI - Also known as trpH From Escherichia coli (strain K12).
   2802..2830    +  promoter       tac promoter: strong E. coli promoter; hybrid between the trp and lac UV5 promoters
   2838..2854    +  protein_bind   lac operator: The lac repressor binds to the lac operator to inhibit transcription in E. coli. This inhibition can be relieved by adding lactose or isopropyl-β-D-thiogalactopyranoside (IPTG). lac repressor encoded by lacI
   2877..4970    +  CDS            gfcD: GFCD_ECOLI - Also known as ymcA. Protein inferred from homology: Swiss-Prot protein existence level 3. From Escherichia coli (strain K12).
   4971..4987    +  CDS            7xHis (fragment): 6xHis affinity tag
   5064..5141    +  promoter       lacIq promoter: lacI (mutant); In the lacIq allele, a single base change in the promoter boosts expression of the lacI gene about 10-fold.
   5142..6224    +  CDS            lacI: lac repressor; lacI; The lac repressor binds to the lac operator to inhibit transcription in E. coli. This inhibition can be relieved by adding lactose or isopropyl-β-D-thiogalactopyranoside (IPTG).
