[The description below was written by a language model from this plasmid's Addgene catalogue record and pLannotate feature annotations shown in this document.]
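Description:
pSA10(gfcD-10xHis) is a 6.3 kb bacterial expression plasmid built on the pSA10 backbone for IPTG-inducible production of the GfcD protein (also called YmcA) in Escherichia coli. The plasmid is propagated through a ColE1/pMB1-type origin accompanied by the pBR322 bom mobility region, and it is selected with ampicillin via the bla β-lactamase gene under its own promoter. Only a short fragment of rop is annotated. The feature tool labels the origin generically as high-copy, whereas the catalogue entry lists the plasmid as low copy.

The insert is the gfcD open reading frame from enteropathogenic E. coli E2348/69 (O127:H6), cloned between MfeI and PstI sites and fused at its C terminus to a polyhistidine tag for metal-affinity purification or detection. The catalogue describes the tag as 10xHis, while the automated annotation marks only a partial His-tag match directly after the coding sequence. Transcription is driven by the strong hybrid tac promoter, followed by a lac operator. The plasmid also carries lacI under the lacIq promoter, so it supplies abundant lac repressor itself. This keeps expression off until inducer is added, independently of the host genotype. In the circular map, a 5S rRNA segment and the rrnB T1 and T2 terminators lie downstream of the lacI cassette that follows the insert, and they stop read-through transcription.

According to the depositor, the construct was derived by mutagenesis from the untagged pSA10(GfcD) parent. It is intended for GfcD expression, in the context of work on how group 4 capsule proteins of E. coli O127 assemble at the outer membrane.
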