Addgene plasmid #176192: pSA10(gfcD-10xHis)
Purpose: gfcD protein expression
Depositing lab: Mark Saper. Depositing organization: University of Michigan. Publication: Escherichia coli O127 group 4 capsule proteins assemble at the outer membrane. Larson MR, Biddle K, Gorman A, Boutom S, Rosenshine I, Saper MA. PLoS One. 2021 Nov 15;16(11):e0259900. doi: 10.1371/journal.pone.0259900. eCollection 2021. PubMed 34780538.
Backbone
  Vector backbone: pSA10
  Backbone manufacturer: from Dr Shoshi Altuvia
  Vector type: Bacterial Expression
Growth in bacteria
  Bacterial resistance: Ampicillin, 100 μg/mL
  Growth temperature: 37°C
  Growth strain: DH5alpha
  Copy number: Low Copy
Gene/Insert
  Gene/Insert name: gfcD (alt name: ymcA)
  Species: E. coli E2348/69 O127:H6
  Promoter: Ptac
  Tag / fusion protein: 10xHis (C terminal on insert)
  Cloning method: Restriction Enzyme; 5′ cloning site MfeI (unknown if destroyed); 3′ cloning site PstI (unknown if destroyed)
  Sequencing primers: 5′ GCTCGTATAATGTGTGGAATTG; 3′ CGATGGTGTCAACGTAAATGC
Terms and licenses: Academic/Nonprofit Terms; Industry Terms: Not Available to Industry
Depositor comments: Derived from pSA10(GfcD) by mutagenesis
How to cite: pSA10(gfcD-10xHis) was a gift from Mark Saper (Addgene plasmid # 176192 ; http://n2t.net/addgene:176192 ; RRID:Addgene_176192)
